>Addgene plasmid #126747 | pAG_P-HXT1-FAS1up | addgene full sequence | sequence record 248141 | Addgene NGS Result
CTCTTCCGCTTCCTCGCTCACTGACTCGCTGCGCTCGGTCGTTCGGCTGCGGCGAGCGGTATCAGCTCAC
TCAAAGGCGGTAATACGGTTATCCACAGAATCAGGGGATAACGCAGGAAAGAACATGTGAGCAAAAGGCC
AGCAAAAGGCCAGGAACCGTAAAAAGGCCGCGTTGCTGGCGTTTTTCCATAGGCTCCGCCCCCCTGACGA
GCATCACAAAAATCGACGCTCAAGTCAGAGGTGGCGAAACCCGACAGGACTATAAAGATACCAGGCGTTT
CCCCCTGGAAGCTCCCTCGTGCGCTCTCCTGTTCCGACCCTGCCGCTTACCGGATACCTGTCCGCCTTTC
TCCCTTCGGGAAGCGTGGCGCTTTCTCATAGCTCACGCTGTAGGTATCTCAGTTCGGTGTAGGTCGTTCG
CTCCAAGCTGGGCTGTGTGCACGAACCCCCCGTTCAGCCCGACCGCTGCGCCTTATCCGGTAACTATCGT
CTTGAGTCCAACCCGGTAAGACACGACTTATCGCCACTGGCAGCAGCCACTGGTAACAGGATTAGCAGAG
CGAGGTATGTAGGCGGTGCTACAGAGTTCTTGAAGTGGTGGCCTAACTACGGCTACACTAGAAGAACAGT
ATTTGGTATCTGCGCTCTGCTGAAGCCAGTTACCTTCGGAAAAAGAGTTGGTAGCTCTTGATCCGGCAAA
CAAACCACCGCTGGTAGCGGTGGTTTTTTTGTTTGCAAGCAGCAGATTACGCGCAGAAAAAAAGGATCTC
AAGAAGATCCTTTGATCTTTTCTACGGGGTCTGACGCTCAGTGGAACGAAAACTCACGTTAAGGGATTTT
GGTCATGAGATTATCAAAAAGGATCTTCACCTAGATCCTTTTAAATTAAAAATGAAGTTTTAAATCAATC
TAAAGTATATATGAGTAAACTTGGTCTGACAGTTACCAATGCTTAATCAGTGAGGCACCTATCTCAGCGA
TCTGTCTATTTCGTTCATCCATAGTTGCCTGACTCCCCGTCGTGTAGATAACTACGATACGGGAGGGCTT
ACCATCTGGCCCCAGTGCTGCAATGATACCGCGAGACCCACGCTCACCGGCTCCAGATTTATCAGCAATA
AACCAGCCAGCCGGAAGGGCCGAGCGCAGAAGTGGTCCTGCAACTTTATCCGCCTCCATCCAGTCTATTA
ATTGTTGCCGGGAAGCTAGAGTAAGTAGTTCGCCAGTTAATAGTTTGCGCAACGTTGTTGCCATTGCTAC
AGGCATCGTGGTGTCACGCTCGTCGTTTGGTATGGCTTCATTCAGCTCCGGTTCCCAACGATCAAGGCGA
GTTACATGATCCCCCATGTTGTGCAAAAAAGCGGTTAGCTCCTTCGGTCCTCCGATCGTTGTCAGAAGTA
AGTTGGCCGCAGTGTTATCACTCATGGTTATGGCAGCACTGCATAATTCTCTTACTGTCATGCCATCCGT
AAGATGCTTTTCTGTGACTGGTGAGTACTCAACCAAGTCATTCTGAGAATAGTGTATGCGGCGACCGAGT
TGCTCTTGCCCGGCGTCAATACGGGATAATACCGCGCCACATAGCAGAACTTTAAAAGTGCTCATCATTG
GAAAACGTTCTTCGGGGCGAAAACTCTCAAGGATCTTACCGCTGTTGAGATCCAGTTCGATGTAACCCAC
TCGTGCACCCAACTGATCTTCAGCATCTTTTACTTTCACCAGCGTTTCTGGGTGAGCAAAAACAGGAAGG
CAAAATGCCGCAAAAAAGGGAATAAGGGCGACACGGAAATGTTGAATACTCATACTCTTCCTTTTTCAAT
ATTATTGAAGCATTTATCAGGGTTATTGTCTCATGAGCGGATACATATTTGAATGTATTTAGAAAAATAA
ACAAATAGGGGTTCCGCGCACATTTCCCCGAAAAGTGCCACCTGACGTCTAAGAAACCATTATTATCATG
ACATTAACCTATAAAAATAGGCGTATCACGAGGCCCTTTCGTCTCGCGCGTTTCGGTGATGACGGTGAAA
ACCTCTGACACATGCAGCTCCCGGAGACGGTCACAGCTTGTCTGTAAGCGGATGCCGGGAGCAGACAAGC
CCGTCAGGGCGCGTCAGCGGGTGTTGGCGGGTGTCGGGGCTGGCTTAACTATGCGGCATCAGAGCAGATT
GTACTGAGAGTGCACCATATGGACATATTGTCGTTAGAACGCGGCTACAATTAATACATAACCTTATGTA
TCATACACATACGATTTAGGTGACACTATAGAACGCGGCCGCCAGCTGAAGCTTCGTACGCTGCAGGTCG
ACGGGTACCCAATTGATTAAGTTCAGTGAAATTTCAAACCGCTATACACAACAGGACAACTTTGAGTTTA
GAAAAATCCGATGTAGTGTAACGGCTAGCACGGTCCGCTTTCACCGGGCAGACCCGGGTTCGACTCCCGG
CATCGGAGTTTATTTTTCCATTTCGTTCTTTAGAGTATTCTCCTCAGCATGCCCCCCTGAATTTTTCCTT
TTTTCCATGTGTCCCATTTTTCCACTTTTTTTACAGTTTTCCTCGTGATGTTAATTGGCTACACAAAAGC
TGCCACACGAAACCTTAATCACGAAAAACTATACAGCCTTCACTAATCCGTAGCCCCATAATATGTTGTC
CACGTGCTGTTGGGTACTACCTGTAGACTCTCATACCCCACTCCGTCTTTCTCCAACAATTAACGCAGTA
CCGAGATTTATCAGCAGACTCAAATTGGGCAAACTCTGTATTTTTCCTTGCCCGCATAATTTATGGGTCT
CAGGCCTCCACGTTTCCTGTTTACTTGAAGAATATTGGCTGCGGAAAAAGTGGTAAGGACAACCCCCTTT
TAATTGGATCCAGTTTTTCCGAAATGTTCCGATCCGTACGTCATCTCCGAAGCCGTACATTTTCACTCAA
TCTACGTAGCTTTGGACTCAGCGCTCCTGGAATTGCCAGGACAGTTTACTTGAGTTGATATTCCCTTGTA
GATTGTGTGCTTCTTTTTCCAAAATTTGAGGCTTCGTTTGAAAAGTGGAATCTGGTCGCTAGATCACTTC
ATGCCTATTTTTCACGGAAAAATAAGTGGTACTATGCACCCCTTAAACCTAAAGAAAAACGGAAAAATTA
CCCCAAAACCTGGTGATGTTTTTCGCCCCTTTCTTTTTATCCGAGTTTTTCTTTTTTCTTGTCTGCCAAA
TTCCTCTCCTGACCTTAGCGTCCCCGGAAAAAATTAACTACTTAAGGACCGAATGAGCCCCAGCTTTTCC
CCTTCTCTTCATTATTCCCCATAATATAATATGAGTGCTACATCCGGAGTTGTCAACAGGCCATTGGTGT
TAAACCATGGCTCAATCGAGTCAACCATCTTAATCCCAACCACAGAATATCATTTCTACCAAACGTTACT
GGAAGGGTTCAGGAAGTCATTGCCACAAGTTACCGAGGGATTTGCTGACGACGACGAGCCGAGCTCCAAG
GCAGAACTTCTGATGAAGTTTTTGGGTTACATTGTCCAATCTGGAGTCTCCAATCAGCAAGAGCAATTAG
CTGCTGCAAAGTTGGTTTTGAATGAGTTCGAGTCCCGTTTCCTTCAAGGATTGAACTTGCACTCTTATGC
TGCCATTTTGCTTAAGAGCGAGACCTTTCCCACAACATTATTGAAAATCAAAGAAAACTTAATCAAGAAC
TACTACCTGGGAAGAGCCCTTGTCTACCTGCCAGGTCAGCGTGGCCTTGTATACCCTCCCTCGGCATTAC
TTAATGCTGGAAAGTCCGGCTCCGCTCAGATCTACGCCATATTTGGAGGTCAAGGTAACACCGATGACTA
TTTCGAAGAACTTAGAGATATTTACCACATCTACCAAGGTCTCGTGTCAGACTTCGTTACCAAGGCCCAG
TTGAAGTTACAAGAGCTCATCAGAACCACCCCTGAAACTGACAGAATATATACACAGGGTCTAGACCTGA
TCAATTGGCTGGAAAACAAGGACAAGACTCCTGACCAACAACAATTGCTATCCATTCCAATGTCATGTCC
TCTAATTTGTGTTATCCAACTGTGTCATTACATTGTCACTTGCCGCATCTTAGGTATTACACCTGGTCAA
CTCAGAGATTCCTTGAAAGGTACTACAGGTCACTCCCAAGGTCTGGTCACCGCTGTGGTCGTTTCTTCTG
CTGATTCCTGGGAATCCTTTGAGAAATTGGCGCTTCAGGCAGTTGAATTCATGTTCTACATTGGTGTTAG
AGGACTACAAACCTATCCAAACACCTCTTTACCTCCATCCATCGTCCAAGATTCCGAAGAAAATGCCGAG
GGAACTCCTTCTCCCATGCTTTCAGTTAGAGACCTTTCCTATGACCAATTGGTCAAGTTTGTCAACGAAA
CGAACCAGCACTTGCCTGAGGCCAAACATATCGACATCTCTTTAATAAATGGGCCCAGAAATGTCGTCTT
GACAGGCCCTCCTCAATCACTTTACGGTTTGAATCTGAACCATCATCATCATCATCATTGAGTTTGTAGC
CTTAGACATGACTGTTCCTCAGTTCAAGTTGGGCACTTACGAGAAGACCGGTCTTGCTAGATTCTAATCA
AGAGGATGTCAGAATGCCATTTGCCTGAGAGATGCAGGCTTCATTTTTGATACTTTTTTATTTGTAACCT
ATATAGTATAGGATTTTTTTTGTCATTTTGTTTCTTCTCGTACGAGCTTGCTCCTGATCAGCCTATCTCG
CAGCTGATGAATATCTTGTGGTAGGGGTTTGGGAAAATCATTCGAGTTTGATGTTTTTCTTGGTATTTCC
CACTCCTCTTCAGAGTACAGAAGATTAAGTGAGAGTTTAGCTTGCCTCGTCCCCGCCGGGTCACCCGGCC
AGCGACATGGAGGCCCAGAATACCCTCCTTGACAGTCTTGACGTGCGCAGCTCAGGGGCATGATGTGACT
GTCGCCCGTACATTTAGCCCATACATCCCCATGTATAATCATTTGCATCCATACATTTTGATGGCCGCAC
GGCGCGAAGCAAAAATTACGGCTCCTCGCTGCGGACCTGCGAGCAGGGAAACGCTCCCCTCACAGACGCG
TTGAATTGTCCCCACGCCGCGCCCCTGTAGAGAAATATAAAAGGTTAGGATTTGCCACTGAGGTTCTTCT
TTCATATACTTCCTTTTAAAATCTTGCTAGGATACAGTTCTCACATCACATCCGAACATAAACAACCATG
GGTAAAAAGCCTGAACTCACCGCGACGTCTGTCGAGAAGTTTCTGATCGAAAAGTTCGACAGCGTCTCCG
ACCTGATGCAGCTCTCGGAGGGCGAAGAATCTCGTGCTTTCAGCTTCGATGTAGGAGGGCGTGGATATGT
CCTGCGGGTAAATAGCTGCGCCGATGGTTTCTACAAAGATCGTTATGTTTATCGGCACTTTGCATCGGCC
GCGCTCCCGATTCCGGAAGTGCTTGACATTGGGGAATTCAGCGAGAGCCTGACCTATTGCATCTCCCGCC
GTGCACAGGGTGTCACGTTGCAAGACCTGCCTGAAACCGAACTGCCCGCTGTTCTGCAGCCGGTCGCGGA
GGCCATGGATGCGATCGCTGCGGCCGATCTTAGCCAGACGAGCGGGTTCGGCCCATTCGGACCGCAAGGA
ATCGGTCAATACACTACATGGCGTGATTTCATATGCGCGATTGCTGATCCCCATGTGTATCACTGGCAAA
CTGTGATGGACGACACCGTCAGTGCGTCCGTCGCGCAGGCTCTCGATGAGCTGATGCTTTGGGCCGAGGA
CTGCCCCGAAGTCCGGCACCTCGTGCACGCGGATTTCGGCTCCAACAATGTCCTGACGGACAATGGCCGC
ATAACAGCGGTCATTGACTGGAGCGAGGCGATGTTCGGGGATTCCCAATACGAGGTCGCCAACATCTTCT
TCTGGAGGCCGTGGTTGGCTTGTATGGAGCAGCAGACGCGCTACTTCGAGCGGAGGCATCCGGAGCTTGC
AGGATCGCCGCGGCTCCGGGCGTATATGCTCCGCATTGGTCTTGACCAACTCTATCAGAGCTTGGTTGAC
GGCAATTTCGATGATGCAGCTTGGGCGCAGGGTCGATGCGACGCAATCGTCCGATCCGGAGCCGGGACTG
TCGGGCGTACACAAATCGCCCGCAGAAGCGCGGCCGTCTGGACCGATGGCTGTGTAGAAGTACTCGCCGA
TAGTGGAAACCGACGCCCCAGCACTCGTCCGAGGGCAAAGGAATAATCAGTACTGACAATAAAAAGATTC
TTGTTTTCAAGAACTTGTCATTTGTATAGTTTTTTTATATTGTAGTTGTTCTATTTTAATCAAATGTTAG
CGTGATTTATATTTTTTTTCGCCTCGACATCATCTGCCCAGATGCGAAGTTAAGTGCGCAGAAAGTAATA
TCATGCGTCAATCGTATGTGAATGCTGGTCGCTATACTGCTGTCGATTCGATACTAACGCCGCCATCCAG
TGTCGAAAACGAGCTCGAATTCATCGATGATATCAGATCCACTAGTGGCCTATGCGGCCGCGGATCTGCC
GGTCTCCCTATAGTGAGTCGTATTAATTTCGATAAGCCAGGTTAACCTGCATTAATGAATCGGCCAACGC
GCGGGGAGAGGCGGTTTGCGTATTGGGCG
Features (pLannotate 1.2.2; 15 found; start..end, strand, type, name):
    184..772     -  rep_origin     ori: high-copy-number ColE1/pMB1/pBR322/pUC origin of replication
    943..1803    -  CDS            AmpR: β-lactamase; bla; confers resistance to ampicillin, carbenicillin, and related antibiotics
   1804..1908    -  promoter       AmpR promoter: bla
   2003..2038    +  CDS            rop (fragment): Rop protein, which maintains plasmids at low copy number; rop
   2140..2191    +  misc_feature   bom (fragment): basis of mobility region from pBR322
   2254..2272    +  promoter       SP6 promoter: promoter for bacteriophage SP6 RNA polymerase
   2386..2457    +  ncRNA          tRNA: Accession: RF00005 - tRNA
   3348..4520    +  CDS            FAS1 (fragment): FAS1_CANAX - Experimental evidence at protein level: Swiss-Prot protein existence level 1. Fatty acid synthetase catalyzes the formation of long-chain fatty acids from acetyl-CoA, malonyl-CoA and NADPH. The beta subunit contains domains for: [acyl-carrier-protein] acetyltransferase and malonyltransferase, S-acyl fatty acid synthase thioesterase, enoyl- [acyl-carrier-protein] reductase, and 3-hydroxypalmitoyl-[acyl-carrier- protein] dehydratase. From Candida albicans (Yeast).
   4521..4538    +  CDS            capTEV™ (fragment): composite tag for in vivo biotinylation, TEV protease cleavage, and 6xHis tagging
   4549..4614    +  CDS            AOX1 (fragment): ALOX1_KOMPC - Experimental evidence at protein level: Swiss-Prot protein existence level 1. Major isoform of alcohol oxidase, which catalyzes the oxidation of methanol to formaldehyde and hydrogen peroxide, the first step in the methanol utilization pathway of methylotrophic yeasts. From Komagataella phaffii (strain ATCC 76273 / CBS 7435 / CECT 11047 / NRRL Y-11430 / Wegner 21-1) (Yeast) (Pichia pastoris).
   4618..4864    +  terminator     AOX1 terminator: Pichia pastoris AOX1; transcription terminator for AOX1
   4904..6479    +  gene           hphMX6: yeast selectable marker conferring hygromycin resistance
   6282..6479    +  terminator     TEF terminator: Ashbya gossypii TEF terminator
   6587..6605    -  promoter       T7 promoter: promoter for bacteriophage T7 RNA polymerase
   6627..1       -  CDS            lacI (fragment) (across the origin): lac repressor; lacI; The lac repressor binds to the lac operator to inhibit transcription in E. coli. This inhibition can be relieved by adding lactose or isopropyl-β-D-thiogalactopyranoside (IPTG).
