[The description below was written by a language model from this plasmid's Addgene catalogue record and pLannotate feature annotations shown in this document.]
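Description:
pAG_P-HXT1-FAS1up is a yeast integration and expression vector built on the pAG32 backbone, made to replace the native promoter of the FAS1 gene in the methylotrophic yeast Komagataella phaffii (Pichia pastoris). It is propagated in E. coli through a high-copy ColE1/pUC-type origin with ampicillin selection (β-lactamase under its own promoter). No yeast replication origin is annotated, which fits a plasmid meant to integrate into the chromosome. Yeast transformants are selected with the hphMX6 cassette, which confers hygromycin resistance and ends in the Ashbya gossypii TEF terminator. Small backbone remnants (rop, bom and lacI fragments, plus SP6 and T7 phage promoters flanking the cloning region) are also detected.

The payload is recorded as an approximately 1.2 kb "fas1 upstream" fragment from K. phaffii placed under the HXT1 promoter. The feature table shows that this fragment is a 5′ portion of the FAS1 coding sequence, which encodes the β subunit of fatty acid synthase; it was identified by homology to the Candida albicans protein. It is followed by a short 6xHis tag, a small AOX1 coding remnant and the AOX1 transcription terminator. The HXT1 promoter itself is not annotated, but it presumably lies in the unannotated stretch upstream of the FAS1 fragment, where a tRNA-like element is also predicted. The likely mechanism, not spelled out in the record, is homologous recombination through the FAS1 fragment, which would put the chromosomal gene under HXT1 control. The associated study engineered an ethanol-driven system to improve production of acetyl-CoA-derived compounds in this Crabtree-negative yeast, so retuning FAS1 expression plausibly serves to alter how much acetyl-CoA flows into fatty acid synthesis.
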