Addgene plasmid #126747: pAG_P-HXT1-FAS1up
Purpose: vector for replacing the promoter of FAS1 coding gene
Depositing lab: Menghao Cai. Depositing organization: East China University of Science and Technology. Publication: Engineered ethanol-driven biosynthetic system for improving production of acetyl-CoA derived drugs in Crabtree-negative yeast. Liu Y, Bai C, Liu Q, Xu Q, Qian Z, Peng Q, Yu J, Xu M, Zhou X, Zhang Y, Cai M. Metab Eng. 2019 Jul;54:275-284. doi: 10.1016/j.ymben.2019.05.001. Epub 2019 May 9. PubMed 31077813.
Backbone
  Vector backbone: pAG 32
  Backbone manufacturer: Waterham HR,et,al.
  Backbone size w/o insert (bp): 4160
  Vector type: Yeast Expression
  Selectable markers: Hygromycin
Growth in bacteria
  Bacterial resistance: Ampicillin, 100 μg/mL
  Growth temperature: 37°C
  Growth strain: DH5alpha
  Copy number: Unknown
Gene/Insert
  Gene/Insert name: fas1 upstream
  Species: Komagataella phaffii
  Insert size (bp): 1200
  GenBank ID: XM_002489597.1
  Promoter: HXT1
  Tag / fusion protein: 6xHis (C terminal on insert)
  Cloning method: Gibson Cloning
Terms and licenses: Academic/Nonprofit Terms; Industry Terms: Not Available to Industry
How to cite: pAG_P-HXT1-FAS1up was a gift from Menghao Cai (Addgene plasmid # 126747 ; http://n2t.net/addgene:126747 ; RRID:Addgene_126747)
